>Addgene plasmid #53156 | pBABEbleo-Flag-BRAFV600E | addgene full sequence | sequence record 372943 | Addgene NGS Result
ATTTTAGTCTATATGCTTGTGCTTCTCCAAAAACACCCATCCAGGCAGGGGGATATGGTGCGTTTCCTGT
CCACTGAGTCGACCCTGTGGAATGTGTGTCAGTTAGGGTGTGGAAAGTCCCCAGGCTCCCCAGCAGGCAG
AAGTATGCAAAGCATGCATCTCAATTAGTCAGCAACCAGGTGTGGAAAGTCCCCAGGCTCCCCAGCAGGC
AGAAGTATGCAAAGCATGCATCTCAATTAGTCAGCAACCATAGTCCCGCCCCTAACTCCGCCCATCCCGC
CCCTAACTCCGCCCAGTTCCGCCCATTCTCCGCCCCATGGCTGACTAATTTTTTTTATTTATGCAGAGGC
CGAGGCCGCCTCGGCCTCTGAGCTATTCCAGAAGTAGTGAGGAGGCTTTTTTGGAGGCCTAGGCTTTTGC
AAAAAGCTTGCCAGCTGGGGCGCCCTCTGGTAAGGTTGGGAAGCCCTGCAGATCTGATCACCATGGCCAA
GTTGACCAGTGCCGTTCCGGTGCTCACCGCGCGCGACGTCGCCGGAGCGGTCGAGTTCTGGACCGACCGG
CTCGGGTTCTCCCGGGACTTCGTGGAGGACGACTTCGCCGGTGTGGTCCGGGACGACGTGACCCTGTTCA
TCAGCGCGGTCCAGGACCAGGTGGTGCCGGACAACACCCTGGCCTGGGTGTGGGTGCGCGGCCTGGACGA
GCTGTACGCCGAGTGGTCGGAGGTCGTGTCCACGAACTTCCGGGACGCCTCCGGGCCGGCCATGACCGAG
ATCGGCGAGCAGCCGTGGGGGCGGGAGTTCGCCCTGCGCGACCCGGCCGGCAACTGCGTGCACTTCGTGG
CCGAGGAGCAGGACTGACCGACGCCGACCAACACCGCCGGTCCGACGCGGCCCGACGGGTCCGAGGCATC
GATAAAATAAAAGATTTTATTTAGTCTCCAGAAAAAGGGGGGAATGAAAGACCCCACCTGTAGGTTTGGC
AAGCTAGCTTAAGTAACGCCATTTTGCAAGGCATGGAAAAATACATAACTGAGAATAGAGAAGTTCAGAT
CAAGGTCAGGAACAGATGGAACAGCTGAATATGGGCCAAACAGGATATCTGTGGTAAGCAGTTCCTGCCC
CGGCTCAGGGCCAAGAACAGATGGAACAGCTGAATATGGGCCAAACAGGATATCTGTGGTAAGCAGTTCC
TGCCCCGGCTCAGGGCCAAGAACAGATGGTCCCCAGATGCGGTCCAGCCCTCAGCAGTTTCTAGAGAACC
ATCAGATGTTTCCAGGGTGCCCCAAGGACCTGAAATGACCCTGTGCCTTATTTGAACTAACCAATCAGTT
CGCTTCTCGCTTCTGTTCGCGCGCTTCTGCTCCCCGAGCTCAATAAAAGAGCCCACAACCCCTCACTCGG
GGCGCCAGTCCTCCGATTGACTGAGTCGCCCGGGTACCCGTGTATCCAATAAACCCTCTTGCAGTTGCAT
CCGACTTGTGGTCTCGCTGTTCCTTGGGAGGGTCTCCTCTGAGTGATTGACTACCCGTCAGCGGGGGTCT
TTCACATGCAGCATGTATCAAAATTAATTTGGTTTTTTTTCTTAAGTATTTACATTAAATGGCCATAGTT
GCATTAATGAATCGGCCAACGCGCGGGGAGAGGCGGTTTGCGTATTGGGCGCTCTTCCGCTTCCTCGCTC
ACTGACTCGCTGCGCTCGGTCGTTCGGCTGCGGCGAGCGGTATCAGCTCACTCAAAGGCGGTAATACGGT
TATCCACAGAATCAGGGGATAACGCAGGAAAGAACATGTGAGCAAAAGGCCAGCAAAAGGCCAGGAACCG
TAAAAAGGCCGCGTTGCTGGCGTTTTTCCATAGGCTCCGCCCCCCTGACGAGCATCACAAAAATCGACGC
TCAAGTCAGAGGTGGCGAAACCCGACAGGACTATAAAGATACCAGGCGTTTCCCCCTGGAAGCTCCCTCG
TGCGCTCTCCTGTTCCGACCCTGCCGCTTACCGGATACCTGTCCGCCTTTCTCCCTTCGGGAAGCGTGGC
GCTTTCTCATAGCTCACGCTGTAGGTATCTCAGTTCGGTGTAGGTCGTTCGCTCCAAGCTGGGCTGTGTG
CACGAACCCCCCGTTCAGCCCGACCGCTGCGCCTTATCCGGTAACTATCGTCTTGAGTCCAACCCGGTAA
GACACGACTTATCGCCACTGGCAGCAGCCACTGGTAACAGGATTAGCAGAGCGAGGTATGTAGGCGGTGC
TACAGAGTTCTTGAAGTGGTGGCCTAACTACGGCTACACTAGAAGAACAGTATTTGGTATCTGCGCTCTG
CTGAAGCCAGTTACCTTCGGAAAAAGAGTTGGTAGCTCTTGATCCGGCAAACAAACCACCGCTGGTAGCG
GTGGTTTTTTTGTTTGCAAGCAGCAGATTACGCGCAGAAAAAAAGGATCTCAAGAAGATCCTTTGATCTT
TTCTACGGGGTCTGACGCTCAGTGGAACGAAAACTCACGTTAAGGGATTTTGGTCATGAGATTATCAAAA
AGGATCTTCACCTAGATCCTTTTGCGGCCGCAAATCAATCTAAAGTATATATGAGTAAACTTGGTCTGAC
AGTTACCAATGCTTAATCAGTGAGGCACCTATCTCAGCGATCTGTCTATTTCGTTCATCCATAGTTGCCT
GACTCCCCGTCGTGTAGATAACTACGATACGGGAGGGCTTACCATCTGGCCCCAGTGCTGCAATGATACC
GCGAGACCCACGCTCACCGGCTCCAGATTTATCAGCAATAAACCAGCCAGCCGGAAGGGCCGAGCGCAGA
AGTGGTCCTGCAACTTTATCCGCCTCCATCCAGTCTATTAATTGTTGCCGGGAAGCTAGAGTAAGTAGTT
CGCCAGTTAATAGTTTGCGCAACGTTGTTGCCATTGCTACAGGCATCGTGGTGTCACGCTCGTCGTTTGG
TATGGCTTCATTCAGCTCCGGTTCCCAACGATCAAGGCGAGTTACATGATCCCCCATGTTGTGCAAAAAA
GCGGTTAGCTCCTTCGGTCCTCCGATCGTTGTCAGAAGTAAGTTGGCCGCAGTGTTATCACTCATGGTTA
TGGCAGCACTGCATAATTCTCTTACTGTCATGCCATCCGTAAGATGCTTTTCTGTGACTGGTGAGTACTC
AACCAAGTCATTCTGAGAATAGTGTATGCGGCGACCGAGTTGCTCTTGCCCGGCGTCAATACGGGATAAT
ACCGCGCCACATAGCAGAACTTTAAAAGTGCTCATCATTGGAAAACGTTCTTCGGGGCGAAAACTCTCAA
GGATCTTACCGCTGTTGAGATCCAGTTCGATGTAACCCACTCGTGCACCCAACTGATCTTCAGCATCTTT
TACTTTCACCAGCGTTTCTGGGTGAGCAAAAACAGGAAGGCAAAATGCCGCAAAAAAGGGAATAAGGGCG
ACACGGAAATGTTGAATACTCATACTCTTCCTTTTTCAATATTATTGAAGCATTTATCAGGGTTATTGTC
TCATGAGCGGATACATATTTGAATGTATTTAGAAAAATAAACAAATAGGGGTTCCGCGCACATTTCCCCG
AAAAGTGCCACCTGCAGCCTGAATATGGGCCAAACAGGATATCTGTGGTAAGCAGTTCCTGCCCCGGCTC
AGGGCCAAGAACAGATGGAACAGCTGAATATGGGCCAAACAGGATATCTGTGGTAAGCAGTTCCTGCCCC
GGCTCAGGGCCAAGAACAGATGGTCCCCAGATGCGGTCCAGCCCTCAGCAGTTTCTAGAGAACCATCAGA
TGTTTCCAGGGTGCCCCAAGGACCTGAAATGACCCTGTGCCTTATTTGAACTAACCAATCAGTTCGCTTC
TCGCTTCTGTTCGCGCGCTTCTGCTCCCCGAGCTCAATAAAAGAGCCCACAACCCCTCACTCGGGGCGCC
AGTCCTCCGATTGACTGAGTCGCCCGGGTACCCGTGTATCCAATAAACCCTCTTGCAGTTGCATCCGACT
TGTGGTCTCGCTGTTCCTTGGGAGGGTCTCCTCTGAGTGATTGACTACCCGTCAGCGGGGGTCTTTCATT
TGGGGGCTCGTCCGGGATCGGGAGACCCCTGCCCAGGGACCACCGACCCACCACCGGGAGGCAAGCTGGC
CAGCAACTTATCTGTGTCTGTCCGATTGTCTAGTGTCTATGACTGATTTTATGCGCCTGCGTCGGTACTA
GTTAGCTAACTAGCTCTGTATCTGGCGGACCCGTGGTGGAACTGACGAGTTCTGAACACCCGGCCGCAAC
CCTGGGAGACGTCCCAGGGACTTTGGGGGCCGTTTTTGTGGCCCGACCTGAGGAAGGGAGTCGATGTGGA
ATCCGACCCCGTCAGGATATGTGGTTCTGGTAGGAGACGAGAACCTAAAACAGTTCCCGCCTCCGTCTGA
ATTTTTGCTTTCGGTTTGGAACCGAAGCCGCGCGTCTTGTCTGCTGCAGCGCTGCAGCATCGTTCTGTGT
TGTCTCTGTCTGACTGTGTTTCTGTATTTGTCTGAAAATTAGGGCCAGACTGTTACCACTCCCTTAAGTT
TGACCTTAGGTCACTGGAAAGATGTCGAGCGGATCGCTCACAACCAGTCGGTAGATGTCAAGAAGAGACG
TTGGGTTACCTTCTGCTCTGCAGAATGGCCAACCTTTAACGTCGGATGGCCGCGAGACGGCACCTTTAAC
CGAGACCTCATCACCCAGGTTAAGATCAAGGTCTTTTCACCTGGCCCGCATGGACACCCAGACCAGGTCC
CCTACATCGTGACCTGGGAAGCCTTGGCTTTTGACCCCCCTCCCTGGGTCAAGCCCTTTGTACACCCTAA
GCCTCCGCCTCCTCTTCCTCCATCCGCCCCGTCTCTCCCCCTTGAACCTCCTCGTTCGACCCCGCCTCGA
TCCTCCCTTTATCCAGCCCTCACTCCTTCTCTAGGCGCCGGCCGGATCCCAGTGTGGTGGTACGTAGGAA
TTCGCCAGCACAGTGGTCGACGCCGCCACCATGGATTATAAAGATGACGACGATAAGGCGGCGCTGAGCG
GTGGCGGTGGTGGCGGCGCGGAGCCGGGCCAGGCTCTGTTCAACGGGGACATGGAGCCCGAGGCCGGCGC
CGGCGCCGGCGCCGCGGCCTCTTCGGCTGCGGACCCTGCCATTCCGGAGGAGGTGTGGAATATCAAACAA
ATGATTAAGTTGACACAGGAACATATAGAGGCCCTATTGGACAAATTTGGTGGGGAGCATAATCCACCAT
CAATATATCTGGAGGCCTATGAAGAATACACCAGCAAGCTAGATGCACTCCAACAAAGAGAACAACAGTT
ATTGGAATCTCTGGGGAACGGAACTGATTTTTCTGTTTCTAGCTCTGCATCAATGGATACCGTTACATCT
TCTTCCTCTTCTAGCCTTTCAGTGCTACCTTCATCTCTTTCAGTTTTTCAAAATCCCACAGATGTGGCAC
GGAGCAACCCCAAGTCACCACAAAAACCTATCGTTAGAGTCTTCCTGCCCAACAAACAGAGGACAGTGGT
ACCTGCAAGGTGTGGAGTTACAGTCCGAGACAGTCTAAAGAAAGCACTGATGATGAGAGGTCTAATCCCA
GAGTGCTGTGCTGTTTACAGAATTCAGGATGGAGAGAAGAAACCAATTGGTTGGGACACTGATATTTCCT
GGCTTACTGGAGAAGAATTGCATGTGGAAGTGTTGGAGAATGTTCCACTTACAACACACAACTTTGTACG
AAAAACGTTTTTCACCTTAGCATTTTGTGACTTTTGTCGAAAGCTGCTTTTCCAGGGTTTCCGCTGTCAA
ACATGTGGTTATAAATTTCACCAGCGTTGTAGTACAGAAGTTCCACTGATGTGTGTTAATTATGACCAAC
TTGATTTGCTGTTTGTCTCCAAGTTCTTTGAACACCACCCAATACCACAGGAAGAGGCGTCCTTAGCAGA
GACTGCCCTAACATCTGGATCATCCCCTTCCGCACCCGCCTCGGACTCTATTGGGCCCCAAATTCTCACC
AGTCCGTCTCCTTCAAAATCCATTCCAATTCCACAGCCCTTCCGACCAGCAGATGAAGATCATCGAAATC
AATTTGGGCAACGAGACCGATCCTCATCAGCTCCCAATGTGCATATAAACACAATAGAACCTGTCAATAT
TGATGACTTGATTAGAGACCAAGGATTTCGTGGTGATGGAGGATCAACCACAGGTTTGTCTGCTACCCCC
CCTGCCTCATTACCTGGCTCACTAACTAACGTGAAAGCCTTACAGAAATCTCCAGGACCTCAGCGAGAAA
GGAAGTCATCTTCATCCTCAGAAGACAGGAATCGAATGAAAACACTTGGTAGACGGGACTCGAGTGATGA
TTGGGAGATTCCTGATGGGCAGATTACAGTGGGACAAAGAATTGGATCTGGATCATTTGGAACAGTCTAC
AAGGGAAAGTGGCATGGTGATGTGGCAGTGAAAATGTTGAATGTGACAGCACCTACACCTCAGCAGTTAC
AAGCCTTCAAAAATGAAGTAGGAGTACTCAGGAAAACACGACATGTGAATATCCTACTCTTCATGGGCTA
TTCCACAAAGCCACAACTGGCTATTGTTACCCAGTGGTGTGAGGGCTCCAGCTTGTATCACCATCTCCAT
ATCATTGAGACCAAATTTGAGATGATCAAACTTATAGATATTGCACGACAGACTGCACAGGGCATGGATT
ACTTACACGCCAAGTCAATCATCCACAGAGACCTCAAGAGTAATAATATATTTCTTCATGAAGACCTCAC
AGTAAAAATAGGTGATTTTGGTCTAGCTACAGAGAAATCTCGATGGAGTGGGTCCCATCAGTTTGAACAG
TTGTCTGGATCCATTTTGTGGATGGCACCAGAAGTCATCAGAATGCAAGATAAAAATCCATACAGCTTTC
AGTCAGATGTATATGCATTTGGAATTGTTCTGTATGAATTGATGACTGGACAGTTACCTTATTCAAACAT
CAACAACAGGGACCAGATAATTTTTATGGTGGGACGAGGATACCTGTCTCCAGATCTCAGTAAGGTACGG
AGTAACTGTCCAAAAGCCATGAAGAGATTAATGGCAGAGTGCCTCAAAAAGAAAAGAGATGAGAGACCAC
TCTTTCCCCAAATTCTCGCCTCTATTGAGCTGCTGGCCCGCTCATTGCCAAAAATTCACCGCAGTGCATC
AGAACCCTCCTTGAATCGGGCTGGTTTCCAAACAGAGG
Features (pLannotate 1.2.2; 13 found; start..end, strand, type, name):
     94..423     +  promoter       SV40 promoter: SV40 enhancer and early promoter
    483..857     +  CDS            BleoR: antibiotic-binding protein; Sh ble from Streptoalloteichus hindustanus; confers resistance to bleomycin, phleomycin, and Zeocin™
    953..1074    +  LTR            3' LTR (ΔU3) (fragment): self-inactivating 3' long terminal repeat (LTR) from Moloney murine leukemia virus
   1075..1544    +  LTR            LTR: long terminal repeat from Moloney murine leukemia virus
   1610..1662    -  CDS            lacI (fragment): lac repressor; lacI; The lac repressor binds to the lac operator to inhibit transcription in E. coli. This inhibition can be relieved by adding lactose or isopropyl-β-D-thiogalactopyranoside (IPTG).
   1845..2433    -  rep_origin     ori: high-copy-number ColE1/pMB1/pBR322/pUC origin of replication
   2593..3453    -  CDS            AmpR: β-lactamase; bla; confers resistance to ampicillin, carbenicillin, and related antibiotics
   3454..3558    -  promoter       AmpR promoter: bla
   3589..4058    +  LTR            LTR: long terminal repeat from Moloney murine leukemia virus
   4182..4456    +  misc_feature   MESV Ψ (fragment): packaging signal of murine embryonic stem cell virus
   4523..4939    +  CDS            gag (truncated): truncated Moloney murine leukemia virus (MMLV) gag gene lacking the start codon
   5003..5027    +  CDS            5xFLAG (fragment): five tandem FLAG® epitope tags
   5058..74      +  CDS            BRAF (across the origin): BRAF_HUMAN - Also known as BRAF1, RAFB1. Experimental evidence at protein level: Swiss-Prot protein existence level 1. Protein kinase involved in the transduction of mitogenic signals from the cell membrane to the nucleus (Probable). Phosphorylates MAP2K1, and thereby activates the MAP kinase signal transduction pathway (PubMed:21441910, PubMed:29433126). May play a role in the postsynaptic responses of hippocampal neurons (PubMed:1508179). From Homo sapiens (Human).
