[The description below was written by a language model from this plasmid's Addgene catalogue record and pLannotate feature annotations shown in this document.]
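Description:
pBABEbleo-Flag-BRAFV600E is a Moloney murine leukemia virus-based retroviral expression vector built on the pBABEbleo(zeo) backbone, designed to deliver an N-terminally FLAG-tagged human BRAF carrying the oncogenic V600E substitution into mammalian cells. In bacteria it is maintained as a high-copy plasmid through a ColE1/pUC-type origin and selected with ampicillin via the β-lactamase gene and its native promoter. The catalogue lists a total size of about 7.2 kb, with an insert of roughly 2.3 kb; the sequenced record is slightly longer at 7,248 nt.

The proviral unit begins with the 5′ MMLV LTR, followed by a packaging signal and a truncated gag segment lacking its start codon, which together allow the genomic RNA to be efficiently encapsidated when the plasmid is introduced into a packaging cell line that supplies the viral proteins in trans. The record names no separate promoter for the insert; as is usual in pBABE vectors, the 5′ LTR is presumed to drive it. The insert was cloned at a SalI site retained at both ends. The annotation detects a short FLAG match (scored as a fragment of a 5xFLAG feature, consistent with a single epitope) immediately upstream of the BRAF coding sequence, which spans the numbering origin of the circular record. Downstream, an SV40 enhancer/early promoter drives the Sh ble gene, conferring Zeocin/bleomycin resistance for selecting transduced cells, and the 3′ LTR closes the provirus. A short lacI fragment is a backbone remnant.

The BRAF portion was derived from an earlier pBabe-puro BRAF V600E plasmid. The construct is suited to generating stable cell populations expressing constitutively active BRAF, with the FLAG tag allowing detection or immunoprecipitation. It was deposited with a study of the copper requirement in oncogenic BRAF signalling and tumorigenesis.
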