Addgene plasmid #53156: pBABEbleo-Flag-BRAFV600E
Purpose: Expresses Flag tagged human oncogenic BRAFV600E from bleomycin resistance retroviral vector
Depositing lab: Christopher Counter. Depositing organization: Duke University. Publication: Copper is required for oncogenic BRAF signalling and tumorigenesis. Brady DC, Crowe MS, Turski ML, Hobbs GA, Yao X, Chaikuad A, Knapp S, Xiao K, Campbell SL, Thiele DJ, Counter CM. Nature. 2014 Apr 9. doi: 10.1038/nature13180. PubMed 24717435.
Backbone
  Vector backbone: pBABEbleo(zeo)
  Backbone size w/o insert (bp): 4888
  Total vector size (bp): 7188
  Vector type: Mammalian Expression, Retroviral
  Selectable markers: Zeocin
Growth in bacteria
  Bacterial resistance: Ampicillin, 100 μg/mL
  Growth temperature: 37°C
  Growth strain: XL10 Gold
  Copy number: High Copy
Gene/Insert
  Gene/Insert name: BRAF (alt names: B-Raf proto-oncogene serine/threonine-protein kinase; BRAF1)
  Species: H. sapiens (human)
  Insert size (bp): 2300
  Mutation: V600E
  GenBank ID: NM_004333.4
  Entrez Gene: BRAF (a.k.a. B-RAF1, B-raf, BRAF-1, BRAF1, NS7, RAFB1)
  Tag / fusion protein: FLAG (N terminal on insert)
  Cloning method: Restriction Enzyme; 5′ cloning site SalI (not destroyed); 3′ cloning site SalI (not destroyed)
  Sequencing primers: 5′ CTTTATCCAGCCCTCAC; 3′ ACCCTAACTGACACACATTCC
Resource information
  A portion of this plasmid was derived from a plasmid made by: Addgene Plasmid 15269: pBabe-Puro-BRAF-V600E
Terms and licenses: Academic/Nonprofit Terms; Industry Terms: Not Available to Industry
How to cite: pBABEbleo-Flag-BRAFV600E was a gift from Christopher Counter (Addgene plasmid # 53156)
