>Addgene plasmid #53156 | pBABEbleo-Flag-BRAFV600E | addgene partial sequence | sequence record 86702 | pBABE5 5'-CTTTATCCAGCCCTCAC-3'
CCGGCCGGATCCCAGTGTGGTGGTACGTAGGAATTCGCCAGCACAGTGGTCGACGCCGCCACCATGGATT
ATAAAGATGACGACGATAAGGCGGCGCTGAGCGGTGGCGGTGGTGGCGGCGCGGAGCCGGGCCAGGCTCT
GTTCAACGGGGACATGGAGCCCGAGGCCGGCGCCGGCGCCGGCGCCGCGGCCTCTTCGGCTGCGGACCCT
GCCATTCCGGAGGAGGTGTGGAATATCAAACAAATGATTAAGTTGACACAGGAACATATAGAGGCCCTAT
TGGACAAATTTGGTGGGGAGCATAATCCACCATCAATATATCTGGAGGCCTATGAAGAATACACCAGCAA
GCTAGATGCACTCCAACAAAGAGAACAACAGTTATTGGAATCTCTGGGGAACGGAACTGATTTTTCTGTT
TCTAGCTCTGCATCAATGGATACCGTTACATCTTCTTCCTCTTCTAGCCTTTCAGTGCTACCTTCATCTC
TTTCAGTTTTTCAAAATCCCACAGATGTGGCACGGAGCAACCCCAAGTCACCACAAAAACCTATCGTTAG
AGTCTTCCTGCCCAACAAACAGAGGACAGTGGTACCTGCAAGGTGTGGAGTTACAGTCCGAGACAGTCTA
AAGAAAGCACTGATGATGAGAGGTCTAATCCCAGAGTGCTGTGCTGTTTACAGAATTCAGGATGGAGAGA
AGAAACCAATTGGTTGGGACACTGATATTTCCTGGCTTACTGGAGAAGAATTGCATGTGGAAGTGTTGGA
GAATGTTCCACTTACAACACACAACTTTGTACGAAAAACGTTTTTCACCTTAGCATTTTGTGACTTTTGT
CGAAAGCTGCTTTTCCAGGGTTTCCGCTGTCAAACATGTGGTTATAAATTTCACCAGCGTTGTAGTACAG
AAGTTCCACTGATGTGTGTTAATTATGACCAACTTGATTTGCTGTTTGTCTCCAAGTTCTTTGAACACCA
CCCAATACCACAGGAAGAGGCGTCCTTAGCAGAGACTGCCCTAACATCTGGATCATCCCCTTCCGCACCC
GCCTCGGACTCTATTGGGCCCCAAATTCTCACCAGTCCGTCT
