>Addgene plasmid #53156 | pBABEbleo-Flag-BRAFV600E | addgene partial sequence | sequence record 86707 | pBABE3 5'-ACCCTAACTGACACACATTCC-3'
TCAGTGGACAGGAAACGCACCATATCCCCCTGCCTGGATGGGTGTTTTTGGAGAAGCACAAGCATATAGA
CTAAAATCCTCTGTTTGGAAACCAGCCCGATTCAAGGAGGGTTCTGATGCACTGCGGTGAATTTTTGGCA
ATGAGCGGGCCAGCAGCTCAATAGAGGCGAGAATTTGGGGAAAGAGTGGTCTCTCATCTCTTTTCTTTTT
GAGGCACTCTGCCATTAATCTCTTCATGGCTTTTGGACAGTTACTCCGTACCTTACTGAGATCTGGAGAC
AGGTATCCTCGTCCCACCATAAAAATTATCTGGTCCCTGTTGTTGATGTTTGAATAAGGTAACTGTCCAG
TCATCAATTCATACAGAACAATTCCAAATGCATATACATCTGACTGAAAGCTGTATGGATTTTTATCTTG
CATTCTGATGACTTCTGGTGCCATCCACAAAATGGATCCAGACAACTGTTCAAACTGATGGGACCCACTC
CATCGAGATTTCTCTGTAGCTAGACCAAAATCACCTATTTTTACTGTGAGGTCTTCATGAAGAAATATAT
TATTACTCTTGAGGTCTCTGTGGATGATTGACTTGGCGTGTAAGTAATCCATGCCCTGTGCAGTCTGTCG
TGCAATATCTATAAGTTTGATCATCTCAAATTTGGTCTCAATGATATGGAGATGGTGATACAAGCTGGAG
CCCTCACACCACTGGGTAACAATAGCCAGTTGTGGCTTTGTGGAATAGCCCATGAAGAGTAGGATATTCA
CATGTCGTGTTTTCCTGAGTACTCCTACTTCATTTTTGAAGGCTTGTAACTGCTGAGGTG
