>Addgene plasmid #53156 | pBABEbleo-Flag-BRAFV600E | addgene partial sequence | sequence record 89797 | SV40pro-F2 5'-CCCCATGGCTGACTAATTTTT-3'
GAGGCCGAGGCCGCCTCGGCCTCTGAGCTATTCCAGAAGTAGTGAGGAGGCTTTTTTGGAGGCCTAGGCT
TTTGCAAAAAGCTTGCCAGCTGGGGCGCCCTCTGGTAAGGTTGGGAAGCCCTGCAGATCTGATCACCATG
GCCAAGTTGACCAGTGCCGTTCCGGTGCTCACCGCGCGCGACGTCGCCGGAGCGGTCGAGTTCTGGACCG
ACCGGCTCGGGTTCTCCCGGGACTTCGTGGAGGACGACTTCGCCGGTGTGGTCCGGGACGACGTGACCCT
GTTCATCAGCGCGGTCCAGGACCAGGTGGTGCCGGACAACACCCTGGCCTGGGTGTGGGTGCGCGGCCTG
GACGAGCTGTACGCCGAGTGGTCGGAGGTCGTGTCCACGAACTTCCGGGACGCCTCCGGGCCGGCCATGA
CCGAGATCGGCGAGCAGCCGTGGGGGCGGGAGTTCGCCCTGCGCGACCCGGCCGGCAACTGCGTGCACTT
CGTGGCCGAGGAGCAGGACTGACCGACGCCGACCAACACCGCCGGTCCGACGCGGCCCGACGGGTCCGAG
GCATCGATAAAATAAAAGATTTTATTTAGTCTCCAGAAAAAGGGGGGAATGAAAGACCCCACCTGTAGGT
TTGGCAAGCTAGCTTAAGTAACGCCATTTTGCAAGGCATGGAAAAATACATAACTGAGAATAGAGAAGTT
CAGATCAAGGTCAGGAACAGATGGAACAGCTGAATATGGGCCAAACAGGATATCTGTGGTAAGCAGTTCC
TGCCCCGGCTCAGGGCCAAGAACAGATGGAACAGCTGAATATGGGCCAAACAGGATATCTGTGGTAAGCA
GTTCCTGCCCCGGCTCAGGGCCAAGAACAGATGGTCCCCAGATGCGGTCCAGCCCTCAGCAGTTTCTAGA
GAACCATCAGATGTTTCCAGGGTGCCCCAAGGACCTGAAATGACCCTGTGCCTTATTTGAACTAACCAAT
CAGTTCGCTTCTCGCTTCTGTTCGCGCGCTTCTGCTCCCCGAGCTCAATAAAAGAGCCCACAACCCCTCA
CTCGGGGCGCCAGTCCTCCGATTGACTGAGTCGCCCGGGTACCCGTGTATCCAATAAACCCTCTTGCAGT
TGCATCCGACTTGTGGTCTCGCTGTTCCTTG
